>Addgene plasmid #210018 | pCXLE-Sox2-T2A-Klf4-E2A-Myc | addgene full sequence | sequence record 418279 | Addgene NGS Result
AAGCTTCGGGGACTAGTCATATGATAATCAACCTCTGGATTACAAAATTTGTGAAAGATTGACTGGTATT
CTTAACTATGTTGCTCCTTTTACGCTATGTGGATACGCTGCTTTAATGCCTTTGTATCATGCTATTGCTT
CCCGTATGGCTTTCATTTTCTCCTCCTTGTATAAATCCTGGTTGCTGTCTCTTTATGAGGAGTTGTGGCC
CGTTGTCAGGCAACGTGGCGTGGTGTGCACTGTGTTTGCTGACGCAACCCCCACTGGTTGGGGCATTGCC
ACCACCTGTCAGCTCCTTTCCGGGACTTTCGCTTTCCCCCTCCCTATTGCCACGGCGGAACTCATCGCCG
CCTGCCTTGCCCGCTGCTGGACAGGGGCTCGGCTGTTGGGCACTGACAATTCCGTGGTGTTGTCGGGGAA
GCTGACGTCCTTTCCATGGCTGCTCGCCTGTGTTGCCACCTGGATTCTGCGCGGGACGTCCTTCTGCTAC
GTCCCTTCGGCCCTCAATCCAGCGGACCTTCCTTCCCGCGGCCTGCTGCCGGCTCTGCGGCCTCTTCCGC
GTCTTCGCCTTCGCCCTCAGACGAGTCGGATCTCCCTTTGGGCCGCCTCCCCGCATCGGTACAATTCACT
CCTCAGGTGCAGGCTGCCTATCAGAAGGTGGTGGCTGGTGTGGCCAATGCCCTGGCTCACAAATACCACT
GAGATCTTTTTCCCTCTGCCAAAAATTATGGGGACATCATGAAGCCCCTTGAGCATCTGACTTCTGGCTA
ATAAAGGAAATTTATTTTCATTGCAATAGTGTGTTGGAATTTTTTGTGTCTCTCACTCGGAAGGACATAT
GGGAGGGCAAATCATTTAAAACATCAGAATGAGTATTTGGTTTAGAGTTTGGCAACATATGCCCATATGC
TGGCTGCCATGAACAAAGGTTGGCTATAAAGAGGTCATCAGTATATGAAACAGCCCCCTGCTGTCCATTC
CTTATTCCATAGAAAAGCCTTGACTTGAGGTTAGATTTTTTTTATATTTTGTTTTGTGTTATTTTTTTCT
TTAACATCCCTAAAATTTTCCTTACATGTTTTACTAGCCAGATTTTTCCTCCTCTCCTGACTACTCCCAG
TCATAGCTGTCCCTCTTCTCTTATGGAGATCCCTCGACCTGCAGCCCAAGCTTGGCGTAATCATGGTCAT
AGCTGTTTCCTGTGTGAAATTGTTATCCGCTCACAATTCCACACAACATACGAGCCGGAAGCATAAAGTG
TAAAGCCTGGGGTGCCTAATGAGTGAGCTAACTCACATTAATTGCGTTGCGCTCACTGCCCGCTTTCCAG
TCGGGAAACCTGTCGTGCCAGCGGATCTCAATTCCGATCATATTCAATAACCCTTAATATAACTTCGTAT
AATGTATGCTATACGAAGTTATTAGGTCTGAAGAGGAGTTTACGTCCAGCCAAGCTTAGGATCAATTCTC
ATGTTTGACAGCTTATCATCGATAAGCTGATCCTCACAGGCCGCACCCAGCTTTTCTTCCGTTGCCCCAG
TAGCATCTCTGTCTGGTGACCTTGAAGAGGAAGAGGAGGGGTCCCGAGAATCCCCATCCCTACCGTCCAG
CAAAAAGGGGGACGAGGAATTTGAGGCCTGGCTTGAGGCTCAGGACGCAAATCTTGAGGATGTTCAGCGG
GAGTTTTCCGGGCTGCGAGTAATTGGTGATGAGGACGAGGATGGTTCGGAGGATGGGGAATTTTCAGACC
TGGATCTGTCTGACAGCGACCATGAAGGGGATGAGGGTGGGGGGGCTGTTGGAGGGGGCAGGAGTCTGCA
CTCCCTGTATTCACTGAGCGTCGTCTAATAAAGATGTCTATTGATCTCTTTTAGTGTGAATCATGTCTGA
CGAGGGGCCAGGTACAGGACCTGGAAATGGCCTAGGAGAGAAGGGAGACACATCTGGACCAGAAGGCTCC
GGCGGCAGTGGACCTCAAAGAAGAGGGGGTGATAACCATGGACGAGGACGGGGAAGAGGACGAGGACGAG
GAGGCGGAAGACCAGGAGCCCCGGGCGGCTCAGGATCAGGGCCAAGACATAGAGATGGTGTCCGGAGACC
CCAAAAACGTCCAAGTTGCATTGGCTGCAAAGGGACCCACGGTGGAACAGGAGCAGGAGCAGGAGCGGGA
GGGGCAGGAGCAGGAGGGGCAGGAGCAGGAGGAGGGGCAGGAGCAGGAGGAGGGGCAGGAGGGGCAGGAG
GGGCAGGAGGGGCAGGAGCAGGAGGAGGGGCAGGAGCAGGAGGAGGGGCAGGAGGGGCAGGAGGGGCAGG
AGCAGGAGGAGGGGCAGGAGCAGGAGGAGGGGCAGGAGGGGCAGGAGCAGGAGGAGGGGCAGGAGGGGCA
GGAGGGGCAGGAGCAGGAGGAGGGGCAGGAGCAGGAGGAGGGGCAGGAGGGGCAGGAGCAGGAGGAGGGG
CAGGAGGGGCAGGAGGGGCAGGAGCAGGAGGAGGGGCAGGAGCAGGAGGGGCAGGAGGGGCAGGAGGGGC
AGGAGCAGGAGGGGCAGGAGCAGGAGGAGGGGCAGGAGGGGCAGGAGGGGCAGGAGCAGGAGGGGCAGGA
GCAGGAGGGGCAGGAGCAGGAGGGGCAGGAGCAGGAGGGGCAGGAGGGGCAGGAGCAGGAGGGGCAGGAG
GGGCAGGAGCAGGAGGGGCAGGAGGGGCAGGAGCAGGAGGAGGGGCAGGAGGGGCAGGAGCAGGAGGAGG
GGCAGGAGGGGCAGGAGCAGGAGGGGCAGGAGGGGCAGGAGCAGGAGGGGCAGGAGGGGCAGGAGCAGGA
GGGGCAGGAGGGGCAGGAGCAGGAGGAGGGGCAGGAGCAGGAGGGGCAGGAGCAGGAGGTGGAGGCCGGG
GTCGAGGAGGCAGTGGAGGCCGGGGTCGAGGAGGTAGTGGAGGCCGGGGTCGAGGAGGTAGTGGAGGCCG
CCGGGGTAGAGGACGTGAAAGAGCCAGGGGGGGAAGTCGTGAAAGAGCCAGGGGGAGAGGTCGTGGACGT
GGAGAAAAGAGGCCCAGGAGTCCCAGTAGTCAGTCATCATCATCCGGGTCTCCACCGCGCAGGCCCCCTC
CAGGTAGAAGGCCATTTTTCCACCCTGTAGGGGAAGCCGATTATTTTGAATACCACCAAGAAGGTGGCCC
AGATGGTGAGCCTGACGTGCCCCCGGGAGCGATAGAGCAGGGCCCCGCAGATGACCCAGGAGAAGGCCCA
AGCACTGGACCCCGGGGTCAGGGTGATGGAGGCAGGCGCAAAAAAGGAGGGTGGTTTGGAAAGCATCGTG
GTCAAGGAGGTTCCAACCCGAAATTTGAGAACATTGCAGAAGGTTTAAGAGCTCTCCTGGCTAGGAGTCA
CGTAGAAAGGACTACCGACGAAGGAACTTGGGTCGCCGGTGTGTTCGTATATGGAGGTAGTAAGACCTCC
CTTTACAACCTAAGGCGAGGAACTGCCCTTGCTATTCCACAATGTCGTCTTACACCATTGAGTCGTCTCC
CCTTTGGAATGGCCCCTGGACCCGGCCCACAACCTGGCCCGCTAAGGGAGTCCATTGTCTGTTATTTCAT
GGTCTTTTTACAAACTCATATATTTGCTGAGGTTTTGAAGGATGCGATTAAGGACCTTGTTATGACAAAG
CCCGCTCCTACCTGCAATATCAGGGTGACTGTGTGCAGCTTTGACGATGGAGTAGATTTGCCTCCCTGGT
TTCCACCTATGGTGGAAGGGGCTGCCGCGGAGGGTGATGACGGAGATGACGGAGATGAAGGAGGTGATGG
AGATGAGGGTGAGGAAGGGCAGGAGTGATGTAACTTGTTAGGAGACGCCCTCAATCGTATTAAAAGCCGT
GTATTCCCCCGCACTAAAGAATAAATCCCCAGTAGACATCATGCGTGCTGTTGGTGTATTTCTGGCCATC
TGTCTTGTCACCATTTTCGTCCTCCCAACATGGGGCAATTGCCGGAACCCTTAATATAACTTCGTATAAT
GTATGCTATACGAAGTTATTAGGTCCCTCGAAGAGGTTCACTAGCGGATCTCAATTGGGCATACCCATGT
TGTCACGTCACTCAGCTCCGCGCTCAACACCTTCTCGCGTTGGAAAACATTAGCGACATTTACCTGGTGA
GCAATCAGACATGCGACGGCTTTAGCCTGGCCTCCTTAAATTCACCTAAGAATGGGAGCAACCAGCAGGA
AAAGGACAAGCAGCGAAAATTCACGCCCCCTTGGGAGGTGGCGGCATATGCAAAGGATAGCACTCCCACT
CTACTACTGGGTATCATATGCTGACTGTATATGCATGAGGATAGCATATGCTACCCGGATACAGATTAGG
ATAGCATATACTACCCAGATATAGATTAGGATAGCATATGCTACCCAGATATAGATTAGGATAGCCTATG
CTACCCAGATATAAATTAGGATAGCATATACTACCCAGATATAGATTAGGATAGCATATGCTACCCAGAT
ATAGATTAGGATAGCCTATGCTACCCAGATATAGATTAGGATAGCATATGCTACCCAGATATAGATTAGG
ATAGCATATGCTATCCAGATATTTGGGTAGTATATGCTACCCAGATATAAATTAGGATAGCATATACTAC
CCTAATCTCTATTAGGATAGCATATGCTACCCGGATACAGATTAGGATAGCATATACTACCCAGATATAG
ATTAGGATAGCATATGCTACCCAGATATAGATTAGGATAGCCTATGCTACCCAGATATAAATTAGGATAG
CATATACTACCCAGATATAGATTAGGATAGCATATGCTACCCAGATATAGATTAGGATAGCCTATGCTAC
CCAGATATAGATTAGGATAGCATATGCTATCCAGATATTTGGGTAGTATATGCTACCCATGGCAACATTA
GCCCACCGTGCTCTCAGCGACCTCGTGAATATGAGGACCAACAACCCTGTGCTTGGCGCTCAGGCGCAAG
TGTGTGTAATTTGTCCTCCAGATCGCAGCAATCGCGCCCCTATCTTGGCCCGCCCACCTACTTATGCAGG
TATTCCCCGGGGTGCCATTAGTGGTTTTGTGGGCAAGTGGTTTGACCGCAGTGGTTAGCGGGGTTACAAT
CAGCCAAGTTATTACACCCTTATTTTACAGTCCAAAACCGCAGGGCGGCGTGTGGGGGCTGACGCGTGCC
CCCACTCCACAATTTCAAAAAAAAGAGTGGCCACTTGTCTTTGTTTATGGGCCCCATTGGCGTGGAGCCC
CGTTTAATTTTCGGGGGTGTTAGAGACAACCAGTGGAGTCCGCTGCTGTCGGCGTCCACTCTCTTTCCCC
TTGTTACAAATAGAGTGTAACAACATGGTTCACCTGTCTTGGTCCCTGCCTGGGACACATCTTAATAACC
CCAGTATCATATTGCACTAGGATTATGTGTTGCCCATAGCCATAAATTCGTGTGAGATGGACATCCAGTC
TTTACGGCTTGTCCCCACCCCATGGATTTCTATTGTTAAAGATATTCAGAATGTTTCATTCCTACACTAG
TATTTATTGCCCAAGGGGTTTGTGAGGGTTATATTGGTGTCATAGCACAATGCCACCACTGAACCCCCCG
TCCAAATTTTATTCTGGGGGCGTCACCTGAAACCTTGTTTTCGAGCACCTCACATACACCTTACTGTTCA
CAACTCAGCAGTTATTCTATTAGCTAAACGAAGGAGAATGAAGAAGCAGGCGAAGATTCAGGAGAGTTCA
CTGCCCGCTCCTTGATCTTCAGCCACTGCCCTTGTGACTAAAATGGTTCACTACCCTCGTGGAATCCTGA
CCCCATGTAAATAAAACCGTGACAGCTCATGGGGTGGGAGATATCGCTGTTCCTTAGGACCCTTTTACTA
ACCCTAATTCGATAGCATATGCTTCCCGTTGGGTAACATATGCTATTGAATTAGGGTTAGTCTGGATAGT
ATATACTACTACCCGGGAAGCATATGCTACCCGTTTAGGGTTAACAAGGGGGCCTTATAAACACTATTGC
TAATGCCCTCTTGAGGGTCCGCTTATCGGTAGCTACACAGGCCCCTCTGATTGACGTTGGTGTAGCCTCC
CGTAGTCTTCCTGGGCCCCTGGGAGGTACATGTCCCCCAGCATTGGTGTAAGAGCTTCAGCCAAGAGTTA
CACATAAAGGCAATGTTGTGTTGCAGTCCACAGACTGCAAAGTCTGCTCCAGGATGAAAGCCACTCAGTG
TTGGCAAATGTGCACATCCATTTATAAGGATGTCAACTACAGTCAGAGAACCCCTTTGTGTTTGGTCCCC
CCCCGTGTCACATGTGGAACAGGGCCCAGTTGGCAAGTTGTACCAACCAACTGAAGGGATTACATGCACT
GCCCCGCGAAGAAGGGGCAGAGATGTCGTAGTCAGGTTTAGTTCGTCCGGGGCGGGGATCGATCCTCTAG
AGTCGACGCTAGCGGATCCGCTGCATTAATGAATCGGCCAACGCGCGGGGAGAGGCGGTTTGCGTATTGG
GCGCTCTTCCGCTTCCTCGCTCACTGACTCGCTGCGCTCGGTCGTTCGGCTGCGGCGAGCGGTATCAGCT
CACTCAAAGGCGGTAATACGGTTATCCACAGAATCAGGGGATAACGCAGGAAAGAACATGTGAGCAAAAG
GCCAGCAAAAGGCCAGGAACCGTAAAAAGGCCGCGTTGCTGGCGTTTTTCCATAGGCTCCGCCCCCCTGA
CGAGCATCACAAAAATCGACGCTCAAGTCAGAGGTGGCGAAACCCGACAGGACTATAAAGATACCAGGCG
TTTCCCCCTGGAAGCTCCCTCGTGCGCTCTCCTGTTCCGACCCTGCCGCTTACCGGATACCTGTCCGCCT
TTCTCCCTTCGGGAAGCGTGGCGCTTTCTCATAGCTCACGCTGTAGGTATCTCAGTTCGGTGTAGGTCGT
TCGCTCCAAGCTGGGCTGTGTGCACGAACCCCCCGTTCAGCCCGACCGCTGCGCCTTATCCGGTAACTAT
CGTCTTGAGTCCAACCCGGTAAGACACGACTTATCGCCACTGGCAGCAGCCACTGGTAACAGGATTAGCA
GAGCGAGGTATGTAGGCGGTGCTACAGAGTTCTTGAAGTGGTGGCCTAACTACGGCTACACTAGAAGAAC
AGTATTTGGTATCTGCGCTCTGCTGAAGCCAGTTACCTTCGGAAAAAGAGTTGGTAGCTCTTGATCCGGC
AAACAAACCACCGCTGGTAGCGGTGGTTTTTTTGTTTGCAAGCAGCAGATTACGCGCAGAAAAAAAGGAT
CTCAAGAAGATCCTTTGATCTTTTCTACGGGGTCTGACGCTCAGTGGAACGAAAACTCACGTTAAGGGAT
TTTGGTCATGAGATTATCAAAAAGGATCTTCACCTAGATCCTTTTAAATTAAAAATGAAGTTTTAAATCA
ATCTAAAGTATATATGAGTAAACTTGGTCTGACAGTTACCAATGCTTAATCAGTGAGGCACCTATCTCAG
CGATCTGTCTATTTCGTTCATCCATAGTTGCCTGACTCCCCGTCGTGTAGATAACTACGATACGGGAGGG
CTTACCATCTGGCCCCAGTGCTGCAATGATACCGCGAGACCCACGCTCACCGGCTCCAGATTTATCAGCA
ATAAACCAGCCAGCCGGAAGGGCCGAGCGCAGAAGTGGTCCTGCAACTTTATCCGCCTCCATCCAGTCTA
TTAATTGTTGCCGGGAAGCTAGAGTAAGTAGTTCGCCAGTTAATAGTTTGCGCAACGTTGTTGCCATTGC
TACAGGCATCGTGGTGTCACGCTCGTCGTTTGGTATGGCTTCATTCAGCTCCGGTTCCCAACGATCAAGG
CGAGTTACATGATCCCCCATGTTGTGCAAAAAAGCGGTTAGCTCCTTCGGTCCTCCGATCGTTGTCAGAA
GTAAGTTGGCCGCAGTGTTATCACTCATGGTTATGGCAGCACTGCATAATTCTCTTACTGTCATGCCATC
CGTAAGATGCTTTTCTGTGACTGGTGAGTACTCAACCAAGTCATTCTGAGAATAGTGTATGCGGCGACCG
AGTTGCTCTTGCCCGGCGTCAATACGGGATAATACCGCGCCACATAGCAGAACTTTAAAAGTGCTCATCA
TTGGAAAACGTTCTTCGGGGCGAAAACTCTCAAGGATCTTACCGCTGTTGAGATCCAGTTCGATGTAACC
CACTCGTGCACCCAACTGATCTTCAGCATCTTTTACTTTCACCAGCGTTTCTGGGTGAGCAAAAACAGGA
AGGCAAAATGCCGCAAAAAAGGGAATAAGGGCGACACGGAAATGTTGAATACTCATACTCTTCCTTTTTC
AATATTATTGAAGCATTTATCAGGGTTATTGTCTCATGAGCGGATACATATTTGAATGTATTTAGAAAAA
TAAACAAATAGGGGTTCCGCGCACATTTCCCCGAAAAGTGCCACCTGGGTCGACATTGATTATTGACTAG
TTATTAATAGTAATCAATTACGGGGTCATTAGTTCATAGCCCATATATGGAGTTCCGCGTTACATAACTT
ACGGTAAATGGCCCGCCTGGCTGACCGCCCAACGACCCCCGCCCATTGACGTCAATAATGACGTATGTTC
CCATAGTAACGCCAATAGGGACTTTCCATTGACGTCAATGGGTGGAGTATTTACGGTAAACTGCCCACTT
GGCAGTACATCAAGTGTATCATATGCCAAGTACGCCCCCTATTGACGTCAATGACGGTAAATGGCCCGCC
TGGCATTATGCCCAGTACATGACCTTATGGGACTTTCCTACTTGGCAGTACATCTACGTATTAGTCATCG
CTATTACCATGGTCGAGGTGAGCCCCACGTTCTGCTTCACTCTCCCCATCTCCCCCCCCTCCCCACCCCC
AATTTTGTATTTATTTATTTTTTAATTATTTTGTGCAGCGATGGGGGCGGGGGGGGGGGGGGGGGGGGGG
CGCGCGCCAGGCGGGGCGGGGCGGGGCGAGGGGCGGGGCGGGGCGAGGCGGAGAGGTGCGGCGGCAGCCA
ATCAGAGCGGCGCGCTCCGAAAGTTTCCTTTTATGGCGAGGCGGCGGCGGCGGCGGCCCTATAAAAAGCG
AAGCGCGCGGCGGGCGGGAGTCGCTGCGCGCTGCCTTCGCCCCGTGCCCCGCTCCGCCGCCGCCTCGCGC
CGCCCGCCCCGGCTCTGACTGACCGCGTTACTCCCACAGGTGAGCGGGCGGGACGGCCCTTCTCCTCCGG
GCTGTAATTAGCGCTTGGTTTAATGACGGCTTGTTTCTTTTCTGTGGCTGCGTGAAAGCCTTGAGGGGCT
CCGGGAGGGCCCTTTGTGCGGGGGGAGCGGCTCGGGGGGTGCGTGCGTGTGTGTGTGCGTGGGGAGCGCC
GCGTGCGGCTCCGCGCTGCCCGGCGGCTGTGAGCGCTGCGGGCGCGGCGCGGGGCTTTGTGCGCTCCGCA
GTGTGCGCGAGGGGAGCGCGGCCGGGGGCGGTGCCCCGCGGTGCGGGGGGGGCTGCGAGGGGAACAAAGG
CTGCGTGCGGGGTGTGTGCGTGGGGGGGTGAGCAGGGGGTGTGGGCGCGTCGGTCGGGCTGCAACCCCCC
CTGCACCCCCCTCCCCGAGTTGCTGAGCACGGCCCGGCTTCGGGTGCGGGGCTCCGTACGGGGCGTGGCG
CGGGGCTCGCCGTGCCGGGCGGGGGGTGGCGGCAGGTGGGGGTGCCGGGCGGGGCGGGGCCGCCTCGGGC
CGGGGAGGGCTCGGGGGAGGGGCGCGGCGGCCCCCGGAGCGCCGGCGGCTGTCGAGGCGCGGCGAGCCGC
AGCCATTGCCTTTTATGGTAATCGTGCGAGAGGGCGCAGGGACTTCCTTTGTCCCAAATCTGTGCGGAGC
CGAAATCTGGGAGGCGCCGCCGCACCCCCTCTAGCGGGCGCGGGGCGAAGCGGTGCGGCGCCGGCAGGAA
GGAAATGGGCGGGGAGGGCCTTCGTGCGTCGCCGCGCCGCCGTCCCCTTCTCCCTCTCCAGCCTCGGGGC
TGTCCGCGGGGGGACGGCTGCCTTCGGGGGGGACGGGGCAGGGCGGGGTTCGGCTTCTGGCGTGTGACCG
GCGGCTCTAGAGCCTCTGCTAACCATGTTCATGCCTTCTTCTTTTTCCTACAGCTCCTGGGCAACGTGCT
GGTTATTGTGCTGTCTCATCATTTTGGCAAAGAATTCGCGGCCGCCATGTATAACATGATGGAGACGGAG
CTGAAGCCGCCGGGCCCGCAGCAAGCTTCGGGGGGCGGCGGCGGAGGAGGCAACGCCACGGCGGCGGCAA
CCGGCGGCAACCAGAAGAACAGCCCGGACCGCGTCAAGAGGCCCATGAACGCCTTCATGGTATGGTCCCG
GGGGCAGCGGCGTAAGATGGCCCAGGAGAACCCCAAGATGCACAACTCGGAGATCAGCAAGCGCCTGGGC
GCGGAGTGGAAACTTTTGTCCGAGACCGAGAAGCGGCCGTTCATCGACGAGGCCAAGCGGCTGCGCGCTC
TGCACATGAAGGAGCACCCGGATTATAAATACCGGCCGCGGCGGAAAACCAAGACGCTCATGAAGAAGGA
TAAGTACACGCTTCCCGGAGGCTTGCTGGCCCCCGGCGGGAACAGCATGGCGAGCGGGGTTGGGGTGGGC
GCCGGCCTGGGTGCGGGCGTGAACCAGCGCATGGACAGCTACGCGCACATGAACGGCTGGAGCAACGGCA
GCTACAGCATGATGCAGGAGCAGCTGGGCTACCCGCAGCACCCGGGCCTCAACGCTCACGGCGCGGCACA
GATGCAACCGATGCACCGCTACGACGTCAGCGCCCTGCAGTACAACTCCATGACCAGCTCGCAGACCTAC
ATGAACGGCTCGCCCACCTACAGCATGTCCTACTCGCAGCAGGGCACCCCCGGTATGGCGCTGGGCTCCA
TGGGCTCTGTGGTCAAGTCCGAGGCCAGCTCCAGCCCCCCCGTGGTTACCTCTTCCTCCCACTCCAGGGC
GCCCTGCCAGGCCGGGGACCTCCGGGACATGATCAGCATGTACCTCCCCGGCGCCGAGGTGCCGGAGCCC
GCTGCGCCCAGTAGACTGCACATGGCCCAGCACTACCAGAGCGGCCCGGTGCCCGGCACGGCCATTAACG
GCACACTGCCCCTGTCGCACATGGCATGCGGCTCCGGCGAGGGCAGGGGAAGTCTTCTAACATGCGGGGA
CGTGGAGGAAAATCCCGGCCCACTCGAGATGAGGCAGCCACCTGGCGAGTCTGACATGGCTGTCAGCGAC
GCTCTGCTCCCGTCCTTCTCCACGTTCGCGTCCGGCCCGGCGGGAAGGGAGAAGACACTGCGTCCAGCAG
GTGCCCCGACTAACCGTTGGCGTGAGGAACTCTCTCACATGAAGCGACTTCCCCCACTTCCCGGCCGCCC
CTACGACCTGGCGGCGACGGTGGCCACAGACCTGGAGAGTGGCGGAGCTGGTGCAGCTTGCAGCAGTAAC
AACCCGGCCCTCCTAGCCCGGAGGGAGACCGAGGAGTTCAACGACCTCCTGGACCTAGACTTTATCCTTT
CCAACTCGCTAACCCACCAGGAATCGGTGGCCGCCACCGTGACCACCTCGGCGTCAGCTTCATCCTCGTC
TTCCCCAGCGAGCAGCGGCCCTGCCAGCGCGCCCTCCACCTGCAGCTTCAGCTATCCGATCCGGGCCGGG
GGTGACCCGGGCGTGGCTGCCAGCAACACAGGTGGAGGGCTCCTCTACAGCCGAGAATCTGCGCCACCTC
CCACGGCCCCCTTCAACCTGGCGGACATCAATGACGTGAGCCCCTCGGGCGGCTTCGTGGCTGAGCTCCT
GCGGCCGGAGTTGGACCCAGTATACATTCCGCCACAGCAGCCTCAGCCGCCAGGTGGCGGGCTGATGGGC
AAGTTTGTGCTGAAGGCGTCTCTGACCACCCCTGGCAGCGAGTACAGCAGCCCTTCGGTCATCAGTGTTA
GCAAAGGAAGCCCAGACGGCAGCCACCCCGTGGTAGTGGCGCCCTACAGCGGTGGCCCGCCGCGCATGTG
CCCCAAGATTAAGCAAGAGGCGGTCCCGTCCTGCACGGTCAGCCGGTCCCTAGAGGCCCATTTGAGCGCT
GGACCCCAGCTCAGCAACGGCCACCGGCCCAACACACACGACTTCCCCCTGGGGCGGCAGCTCCCCACCA
GGACTACCCCTACACTGAGTCCCGAGGAACTGCTGAACAGCAGGGACTGTCACCCTGGCCTGCCTCTTCC
CCCAGGATTCCATCCCCATCCGGGGCCCAACTACCCTCCTTTCCTGCCAGACCAGATGCAGTCACAAGTC
CCCTCTCTCCATTATCAAGAGCTCATGCCACCGGGTTCCTGCCTGCCAGAGGAGCCCAAGCCAAAGAGGG
GAAGAAGGTCGTGGCCCCGGAAAAGAACAGCCACCCACACTTGTGACTATGCAGGCTGTGGCAAAACCTA
TACCAAGAGTTCTCATCTCAAGGCACACCTGCGAACTCACACAGGCGAGAAACCTTACCACTGTGACTGG
GACGGCTGTGGGTGGAAATTCGCCCGCTCCGATGAACTGACCAGGCACTACCGCAAACACACAGGGCACC
GGCCCTTTCAGTGCCAGAAGTGCGACAGGGCCTTTTCCAGGTCGGACCACCTTGCCTTACACATGAAGAG
GCACTTTCTCGAGGGCTCGGGCCAGTGTACTAATTATGCTCTCTTGAAATTGGCTGGAGATGTTGAGAGC
AACCCAGGTCCCGGCGCGCCACTGGATTTCCTTTGGGCGTTGGAAACCCCGCAGACAGCCACGACGATGC
CCCTCAACGTGAACTTCACCAACAGGAACTATGACCTCGACTACGACTCCGTACAGCCCTATTTCATCTG
CGACGAGGAAGAGAATTTCTATCACCAGCAACAGCAGAGCGAGCTGCAGCCGCCCGCGCCCAGTGAGGAT
ATCTGGAAGAAATTCGAGCTGCTTCCCACCCCGCCCCTGTCCCCGAGCCGCCGCTCCGGGCTCTGCTCTC
CATCCTATGTTGCGGTCGCTACGTCCTTCTCCCCAAGGGAAGACGATGACGGCGGCGGTGGCAACTTCTC
CACCGCCGATCAGCTGGAGATGATGACCGAGTTACTTGGAGGAGACATGGTGAACCAGAGCTTCATCTGC
GATCCTGACGACGAGACCTTCATCAAGAACATCATCATCCAGGACTGTATGTGGAGCGGTTTCTCAGCCG
CTGCCAAGCTGGTCTCGGAGAAGCTGGCCTCCTACCAGGCTGCGCGCAAAGACAGCACCAGCCTGAGCCC
CGCCCGCGGGCACAGCGTCTGCTCCACCTCCAGCCTGTACCTGCAGGACCTCACCGCCGCCGCGTCCGAG
TGCATTGACCCCTCAGTGGTCTTTCCCTACCCGCTCAACGACAGCAGCTCGCCCAAATCCTGTACCTCGT
CCGATTCCACGGCCTTCTCTCCTTCCTCGGACTCGCTGCTGTCCTCCGAGTCCTCCCCACGGGCCAGCCC
TGAGCCCCTAGTGCTGCATGAGGAGACACCGCCCACCACCAGCAGCGACTCTGAAGAAGAGCAAGAAGAT
GAGGAAGAAATTGATGTGGTGTCTGTGGAGAAGAGGCAAACCCCTGCCAAGAGGTCGGAGTCGGGCTCAT
CTCCATCCCGAGGCCACAGCAAACCTCCGCACAGCCCACTGGTCCTCAAGAGGTGCCACGTCTCCACTCA
CCAGCACAACTACGCCGCACCCCCCTCCACAAGGAAGGACTATCCAGCTGCCAAGAGGGCCAAGTTGGAC
AGTGGCAGGGTCCTGAAGCAGATCAGCAACAACCGCAAGTGCTCCAGCCCCAGGTCCTCAGACACGGAGG
AAAACGACAAGAGGCGGACACACAACGTCTTGGAACGTCAGAGGAGGAACGAGCTGAAGCGCAGCTTTTT
TGCCCTGCGTGACCAGATCCCTGAATTGGAAAACAACGAAAAGGCCCCCAAGGTAGTGATCCTCAAAAAA
GCCACCGCCTACATCCTGTCCATTCAAGCAGACGAGCACAAGCTCACCTCTGAAAAGGACTTATTGAGGA
AACGACGAGAACAGTTGAAACACAAACTCGAACAGCTTCGAAACTCTGGTGCATAAATCGAAGAATTC
Features (pLannotate 1.2.2; 27 found; start..end, strand, type, name):
     26..614     +  misc_feature   WPRE: woodchuck hepatitis virus posttranscriptional regulatory element
    622..699     +  CDS            HBB (fragment): HBB_PONPY - Experimental evidence at transcript level: Swiss-Prot protein existence level 2. Involved in oxygen transport from the lung to the various peripheral tissues. From Pongo pygmaeus (Bornean orangutan).
    770..825     +  polyA_signal   β-globin poly(A) signal: rabbit β-globin polyadenylation signal (Gil and Proudfoot, 1987)
   1208..1230    -  protein_bind   lac operator (fragment): The lac repressor binds to the lac operator to inhibit transcription in E. coli. This inhibition can be relieved by adding lactose or isopropyl-β-D-thiogalactopyranoside (IPTG). lac repressor encoded by lacI
   1234..1264    -  promoter       lac promoter: promoter for the E. coli lac operon
   1279..1300    -  protein_bind   CAP binding site: CAP binding activates transcription in the presence of cAMP. E. coli catabolite activator protein
   1313..1352    -  CDS            lacI (fragment): lac repressor; lacI; The lac repressor binds to the lac operator to inhibit transcription in E. coli. This inhibition can be relieved by adding lactose or isopropyl-β-D-thiogalactopyranoside (IPTG).
   1389..1422    -  protein_bind   loxP: Cre-mediated recombination occurs in the 8-bp core sequence (GCATACAT). Cre recombinase
   1475..1498    +  promoter       tet promoter (fragment): E. coli promoter for tetracycline efflux protein gene
   1501..1845    +  CDS            BRRF2_EBVB9 (fragment): Protein inferred from homology: Swiss-Prot protein existence level 3. From Epstein-Barr virus (strain B95-8) (HHV-4) (Human herpesvirus 4).
   1883..3808    +  CDS            EBNA1: Epstein-Barr nuclear antigen 1, also known as EBNA-1 crucial for latent viral infection, and for episomal amplification of vectors containing the oriP origin (Okita et al., 2013)
   3891..3959    +  CDS            gL (fragment): GL_EBVB9 - Experimental evidence at protein level: Swiss-Prot protein existence level 1. The heterodimer glycoprotein H-glycoprotein L is required for the fusion of viral and plasma membranes leading to virus entry into the host cell. Acts as a functional inhibitor of gH and maintains gH in an inhibited form. Upon binding to host integrins, gL dissociates from gH leading to activation of the viral fusion glycoproteins gB and gH. Fusion of EBV with B-lymphocytes requires the additional receptor- binding protein gp42, which forms a complex with gH/gL. The heterodimer gH/gL targets also host EPHA
   3976..4009    -  protein_bind   loxP: Cre-mediated recombination occurs in the 8-bp core sequence (GCATACAT). Cre recombinase
   4043..4195    +  CDS            gL (fragment): GL_EBVA8 - Experimental evidence at protein level: Swiss-Prot protein existence level 1. The heterodimer glycoprotein H-glycoprotein L is required for the fusion of viral and plasma membranes leading to virus entry into the host cell. Acts as a functional inhibitor of gH and maintains gH in an inhibited form. Upon binding to host integrins, gL dissociates from gH leading to activation of the viral fusion glycoproteins gB and gH. The heterodimer gH/gL targets also host EPHA2 to promote viral entry. From Epstein-Barr virus (strain AG876) (HHV-4) (Human herpesvirus 4).
   4196..5985    +  rep_origin     oriP: Epstein-Barr virus oriP replication origin (Yates et al., 2000)
   6460..6514    -  CDS            lacI (fragment): lac repressor; lacI; The lac repressor binds to the lac operator to inhibit transcription in E. coli. This inhibition can be relieved by adding lactose or isopropyl-β-D-thiogalactopyranoside (IPTG).
   6697..7285    -  rep_origin     ori: high-copy-number ColE1/pMB1/pBR322/pUC origin of replication
   7456..8316    -  CDS            AmpR: β-lactamase; bla; confers resistance to ampicillin, carbenicillin, and related antibiotics
   8317..8421    -  promoter       AmpR promoter: bla
   8452..8831    +  enhancer       CMV enhancer: human cytomegalovirus immediate early enhancer
   8833..9116    +  promoter       chicken β-actin promoter: No description available
   9117..10133   +  intron         chimeric intron: chimera between introns from chicken β-actin and rabbit β-globin
  10197..11153   +  CDS            Sox2: SOX2_MOUSE - Also known as Sox-2. Experimental evidence at protein level: Swiss-Prot protein existence level 1. Transcription factor that forms a trimeric complex with POU5F1 (OCT3/4) on DNA and controls the expression of a number of genes involved in embryonic development such as YES1, FGF4, UTF1 and ZFP206 (PubMed:15863505, PubMed:17097055, PubMed:19740739). Binds to the proximal enhancer region of NANOG (PubMed:15863505). Critical for early embryogenesis and for embryonic stem cell pluripotency (By similarity). Downstream SRRT target that mediates the promotion of neural stem cell self-rene
  11169..11221   +  CDS            T2A (fragment): 2A peptide from Thosea asigna virus capsid protein Eukaryotic ribosomes fail to insert a peptide bond between the Gly and Pro residues, yielding separate polypeptides.
  11229..12677   +  CDS            Klf4: KLF4_MOUSE - Also known as Ezf, Gklf, Zie. Experimental evidence at protein level: Swiss-Prot protein existence level 1. Transcription factor; can act both as activator and as repressor. Binds the 5'-CACCC-3' core sequence. Binds to the promoter region of its own gene and can activate its own transcription. Regulates the expression of key transcription factors during embryonic development. Plays an important role in maintaining embryonic stem cells, and in preventing their differentiation. Required for establishing the barrier function of the skin and for postnatal maturation and maintenance o
  12693..12752   +  CDS            E2A: 2A peptide from equine rhinitis A virus polyprotein Eukaryotic ribosomes fail to insert a peptide bond between the Gly and Pro residues, yielding separate polypeptides.
  12807..14123   +  CDS            Myc: MYC_MOUSE - Experimental evidence at protein level: Swiss-Prot protein existence level 1. Transcription factor that binds DNA in a non-specific manner, yet also specifically recognizes the core sequence 5'-CAC[GA]TG-3'. Activates the transcription of growth-related genes. Binds to the VEGFA promoter, promoting VEGFA production and subsequent sprouting angiogenesis. Regulator of somatic reprogramming, controls self-renewal of embryonic stem cells. Functions with TAF6L to activate target gene expression through RNA polymerase II pause release (PubMed:31005419). From Mus musculus (Mouse).
