[The description below was written by a language model from this plasmid's Addgene catalogue record and pLannotate feature annotations shown in this document.]
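Description:
pCXLE-Sox2-T2A-Klf4-E2A-Myc is a non-integrating, episomal mammalian expression plasmid of about 14.1 kb, built on the pCXLE backbone and designed to deliver three mouse reprogramming factors from a single transcript. In bacteria it is maintained through a ColE1/pUC-type origin and selected with ampicillin via the β-lactamase gene. The catalogue lists it as low copy and propagated in a recombination-tolerant strain, which is consistent with its large size and repetitive viral elements. In mammalian cells it persists through the Epstein-Barr virus system. The EBNA1 protein encoded on the plasmid binds the oriP origin, allowing the DNA to replicate and be retained as an extrachromosomal episome in dividing cells without genomic integration. Two loxP sites in the same orientation flank the EBNA1 region, so Cre recombinase could in principle excise it. Short annotated fragments of EBV genes, lac elements and a tet promoter appear to be backbone remnants rather than functional parts.

The payload is driven by the CAG promoter, made up of the CMV enhancer, the chicken β-actin promoter and a chimeric intron, which gives strong, broadly active expression. It transcribes one open reading frame encoding Sox2, Klf4 and Myc, separated by T2A and E2A ribosome-skipping peptides so that the three proteins are produced separately. Because the sequence is circular, the WPRE and rabbit β-globin polyadenylation signal annotated at the start of the record lie immediately downstream of Myc, enhancing transcript expression and terminating the message. The cassette was inserted at EcoRI sites. According to the record, this "SKM" plasmid is intended for integration-free resetting of cells to a naïve pluripotent state.
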