Addgene plasmid #210018: pCXLE-Sox2-T2A-Klf4-E2A-Myc
Purpose: episomal SKM (expressing mouse Sox2 + Klf4 + Myc) for integration-free naïve reset
Depositing lab: Hans Schöler. Publication: Highly cooperative chimeric super-SOX induces naive pluripotency across species. MacCarthy CM, Wu G, Malik V, Menuchin-Lasowski Y, Velychko T, Keshet G, Fan R, Bedzhov I, Church GM, Jauch R, Cojocaru V, Scholer HR, Velychko S. Cell Stem Cell. 2024 Jan 4;31(1):127-147.e9. doi: 10.1016/j.stem.2023.11.010. Epub 2023 Dec 22. PubMed 38141611.
Backbone
  Vector backbone: pCXLE
  Backbone size w/o insert (bp): 10180
  Vector type: Mammalian Expression
Growth in bacteria
  Bacterial resistance: Ampicillin, 100 μg/mL
  Growth temperature: 37°C
  Growth strain: NEB Stable
  Copy number: Low Copy
Gene/Insert
  Gene/Insert name: Sox2-t2a-Klf4-e2a-cMyc (alt names: Klf4; Sox2; Myc)
  Species: M. musculus (mouse)
  Insert size (bp): 3955
  Entrez Gene: Klf4 (a.k.a. EZF, Gklf, Zie); Sox2 (a.k.a. Sox-2, lcc, ysb)
  Promoter: CAG
  Cloning method: Restriction Enzyme; 5′ cloning site EcoRI (not destroyed); 3′ cloning site EcoRI (not destroyed)
  Sequencing primers: 5′ na; 3′ na
Terms and licenses: Academic/Nonprofit Terms; Industry Terms: Not Available to Industry
Depositor comments: Please visit https://www.biorxiv.org/content/10.1101/2022.09.23.509242v1 for BioRxiv preprint
How to cite: pCXLE-Sox2-T2A-Klf4-E2A-Myc was a gift from Hans Schöler (Addgene plasmid # 210018 ; http://n2t.net/addgene:210018 ; RRID:Addgene_210018)
